>Addgene plasmid #247347 | pEF1-FRT-HaloTag-TAF1A | addgene full sequence | sequence record 491709 | Addgene NGS Result
TTTATTAGGAAAGGACAGTGGGAGTGGCACCTTCCAGGGTCAAGGAAGGCACGGGGGAGGGGCAAACAAC
AGATGGCTGGCAACTAGAAGGCACAGTCGAGGCTGATCAGCGGGTTTAAACTCATTACTAACCGGTACGC
GTAGAATCGAGACCGAGGAGAGGGTTAGGGATAGGCTTACCTTCGAACCGCGGGCCCTCTAGACTCGAGC
GGCCGCTTAACCGGAAATCTCCAGAGTAGACAGCCAGCGCGCGATCTCGCTGCCGATCAGGTCCGGGTTG
TCTTCTTGCAGCAGATTCAGACCCGGGCCGATGTCCACAGCCTTGCAGTTAGGCAGGCTTTTGGCCAGGC
GAGCGGCTTCGGCCGGTGGGATCAGAACGCCTGGGGTGCCCCAGAACAGCAGCTTCGGGACAGGGGACTG
GTGCAGCCAGTCCATGTATTCTTCGACCAGCGCGACGATGTTCGCTGGCTCACCGGCGATTGGCAGCTCG
TTTGGGAAGCGCCACAGTGGCTCGCGGTCAACAGGATTCAGGAACGGCTCGCGGTAATGGTCCATCTCGA
CTTCAGTCAGCGGGCGGACGACACCCATCGGCAGCGTACCCTCGATAAAAACGTTCTGATCGATGATCAG
CTTGCGGCCGACGTCGGTGGTGCGGAAGGCCTGGAAGGTCTCGCGGGCAAATTCTGGCCATTCGTCCCAG
GTCGGGATAGGGCGGATGAACTCCATAAATGCAATACCTTTGACGCGCTCTGGATTGCGCTTGGCCCAGT
GGAAACCCAGAGCGGAGCCCCAGTCGTGAATGACCAGGACGACCTCTTCCAGACCCAGGGCTTCGATGAA
GGCATCCATGAAGCGGACGTGGTCGTCGAAGAAATAACCCAGGTCTGGTTTGTCGGATTTGCCCATACCG
ATCAGGTCTGGAGCAATGCAGCGATGGGTCGGTGCAACATGCGGGATGATGTTGCGCCACACGTAGGAGG
AGGTCGGGTTACCGTGCAGGAACAGCACAGGGGTGCCATCGCGCGGACCAACATCGACGTAGTGCATGCG
CTCGCCCAGGACTTCCACATAATGGGGGTCGAATGGAAAGCCAGTACCGATTTCGGATCCCATTGAACCG
CCGCCACCAGATCCACCTCCACCAGATCCACCTCCACCGAGTCTTGGATTTACAATACTGTATTTTTTCA
CAGATCTCTTCATCCGCTTAATTTTCTTCCCTAAGATTTGGTGATCTTGCTTTAAAATATACCGGAAATA
TCTACAACCTAAAAAGTTAAGCAAAATAAAAAGTTTTAATACTCATCACATTTTTCAAGTATATTTCTAC
ATTTTAAAAATTCTGCTTTAAGTTTAGCACACTAATGATTATGAAAATAGATTTATTTGTATTATCAATA
TGTCCTAAGCATATTCTCAGCTGTGCCCAATGAAATACATTTGTTCCTATATACAAAATTTATTTGTATT
ACCAATATGGCATAAGTATATTCTCAGCTGTGCCCAACGAAACATATTTCTTCCTATATATAAAGATGTT
TCTAATCCACCATAATTAAAGCATAGACTTTAGCTTGTTTTCTACTCTTCCTCCTACACCCTAGTGATGG
TGACAGGCATATTATATACAGTCACATATTAAATGAGCCTTCTCCAAAAGCACATTCGTATAGCTTCCTT
CTCAATGTTAGCTTGTAAATCAGCCAAAGTTACGTTCATAACAGTAAGAAAGTTCTCTGTAGAAAATCTT
AGGATGTGAAGGATTAGAATAAACAAATCATAGGTTAGAAACGGTCAAACATTATCTATTCATTCTAGCC
ATGTAGAGAGCAGCAAGGTGGAGACCATGTAGCTCTCACGAATTCCCGCGGCCGCCATGGCGGCCGGGAG
CATGCGACGTCGGGCCCAATTCGCCCTATAGTGAGTCGTATTACAATTCACTGGCCGTCGTTTTACAACG
TCGTGACTGGGAAAACCCTGGCGTTACCCAACTTAATCGCCTTGCAGCACATCCCCCTTTCGCCAGCTGG
CGTAATAGCGAAGAGGCCCGCACCGATCGCCCTTCCCAACAGTTGCGCAGCCTGAATGGCGAATGG
[124 nt withheld, positions 2097-2220]
C
[91 nt withheld, positions 2222-2312]
A
[49 nt withheld, positions 2314-2362]
CCTTTGACGTTGGAGTCCACGTTCTTT
[37 nt withheld, positions 2390-2426]
ACCCTATCTCGGTCTATTCTTTTGATTTATAAGGGATTTTGCCGATTTCGGCCTATTGGTTAAAAAATGA
GCTGATTTAACAAAAATTTAACGCGAATTTTAACAAAATATTAACGCTTACAATTTCCTGATGCGGTATT
TTCTCCTTACGCATCTGTGCGGTATTTCACACCGCATCAGGTGGCACTTTTCGGGGAAATGTGCGCGGAA
CCCCTATTTGTTTATTTTTCTAAATACATTCAAATATGTATCCGCTCATGAGACAATAACCCTGATAAAT
GCTTCAATAATATTGAAAAAGGAAGAGTATGAGTATTCAACATTTCCGTGTCGCCCTTATTCCCTTTTTT
GCGGCATTTTGCCTTCCTGTTTTTGCTCACCCAGAAACGCTGGTGAAAGTAAAAGATGCTGAAGATCAGT
TGGGTGCACGAGTGGGTTACATCGAACTGGATCTCAACAGCGGTAAGATCCTTGAGAGTTTTCGCCCCGA
AGAACGTTTTCCAATGATGAGCACTTTTAAAGTTCTGCTATGTGGCGCGGTATTATCCCGTATTGACGCC
GGGCAAGAGCAACTCGGTCGCCGCATACACTATTCTCAGAATGACTTGGTTGAGTACTCACCAGTCACAG
AAAAGCATCTTACGGATGGCATGACAGTAAGAGAATTATGCAGTGCTGCCATAACCATGAGTGATAACAC
TGCGGCCAACTTACTTCTGACAACGATCGGAGGACCGAAGGAGCTAACCGCTTTTTTGCACAACATGGGG
GATCATGTAACTCGCCTTGATCGTTGGGAACCGGAGCTGAATGAAGCCATACCAAACGACGAGCGTGACA
CCACGATGCCTGTAGCAATGGCAACAACGTTGCGCAAACTATTAACTGGCGAACTACTTACTCTAGCTTC
CCGGCAACAATTAATAGACTGGATGGAGGCGGATAAAGTTGCAGGACCACTTCTGCGCTCGGCCCTTCCG
GCTGGCTGGTTTATTGCTGATAAATCTGGAGCCGGTGAGCGTGGGTCTCGCGGTATCATTGCAGCACTGG
GGCCAGATGGTAAGCCCTCCCGTATCGTAGTTATCTACACGACGGGGAGTCAGGCAACTATGGATGAACG
AAATAGACAGATCGCTGAGATAGGTGCCTCACTGATTAAGCATTGGTAACTGTCAGACCAAGTTTACTCA
TATATACTTTAGATTGATTTAAAACTTCATTTTTAATTTAAAAGGATCTAGGTGAAGATCCTTTTTGATA
ATCTCATGACCAAAATCCCTTAACGTGAGTTTTCGTTCCACTGAGCGTCAGACCCCGTAGAAAAGATCAA
AGGATCTTCTTGAGATCCTTTTTTTCTGCGCGTAATCTGCTGCTTGCAAACAAAAAAACCACCGCTACCA
GCGGTGGTTTGTTTGCCGGATCAAGAGCTACCAACTCTTTTTCCGAAGGTAACTGGCTTCAGCAGAGCGC
AGATACCAAATACTGTTCTTCTAGTGTAGCCGTAGTTAGGCCACCACTTCAAGAACTCTGTAGCACCGCC
TACATACCTCGCTCTGCTAATCCTGTTACCAGTGGCTGCTGCCAGTGGCGATAAGTCGTGTCTTACCGGG
TTGGACTCAAGACGATAGTTACCGGATAAGGCGCAGCGGTCGGGCTGAACGGGGGGTTCGTGCACACAGC
CCAGCTTGGAGCGAACGACCTACACCGAACTGAGATACCTACAGCGTGAGCTATGAGAAAGCGCCACGCT
TCCCGAAGGGAGAAAGGCGGACAGGTATCCGGTAAGCGGCAGGGTCGGAACAGGAGAGCGCACGAGGGAG
CTTCCAGGGGGAAACGCCTGGTATCTTTATAGTCCTGTCGGGTTTCGCCACCTCTGACTTGAGCGTCGAT
TTTTGTGATGCTCGTCAGGGGGGCGGAGCCTATGGAAAAACGCCAGCAACGCGGCCTTTTTACGGTTCCT
GGCCTTTTGCTGGCCTTTTGCTCACATGTTCTTTCCTGCGTTATCCCCTGATTCTGTGGATAACCGTATT
ACCGCCTTTGAGTGAGCTGATACCGCTCGCCGCAGCCGAACGACCGAGCGCAGCGAGTCAGTGAGCGAGG
AAGCGGAAGAGCGCCCAATACGCAAACCGCCTCTCCCCGCGCGTTGGCCGATTCATTAATGCAGCTGGCA
CGACAGGTTTCCCGACTGGAAAGCGGGCAGTGAGCGCAACGCAATTAATGTGAGTTAGCTCACTCATTAG
GCACCCCAGGCTTTACACTTTATGCTTCCGGCTCGTATGTTGTGTGGAATTGTGAGCGGATAACAATTTC
ACACAGGAAACAGCTATGACCATGATTACGCCAAGCTATTTAGGTGACACTATAGAATACTCAAGCTATG
CATCCAACGCGTTGGGAGCTCTCCCATATGGTCGACGCCCACTCTACTGCTATGACCCAAATTAGTCCTC
TAGAGTCAAAGGTCTCTCTCTAGCAGGAGGTTATTTTGCCCCAAACTGTCATGTCTTTATACTGAAAGAG
TCTTTTTGTTTTTTTTTTTTTTTTTGAGACAGAGTCTAGTTCTGTCGCCCAGGCAGGAGTACGGTGGTGC
AATCTCGGCTCACTGCAACCTCCACCTCCCGGGTTCAAGCAATTCTCCTGCTTCAGCCTCCCGAGTATCT
GGGATTACAAATGCCCGCCACTGCGCCCAGCTACTTTTTGTATTTTTAGTAGAGACAGGGTTTCACTGTG
TTGGCCAGGCTGGTCTTGAACTCCTGACCTCATGATCCACCCACCTCGGCCTCCCAAGTGCTGGGATTAG
AAGTGTGAGCCACTGCGCCCGGCCGAGAAAGAGTCTTTTTTCTAAATCCTTCTCTCTTTTCAAAATTCCT
CAATAGAACTCATCACCAATATATTTCTTCATGGTGGTATACCTAAAATGGATTAATTAGAATATAAAAG
TAGAATATAAATACATTTCACAGCACTACAAGTTACAGTTTATTACACAATAGCAAGAGGCAAAGTATTT
GCAAACAATAACTGCTGTAGAGCTATATTCTGTAATTAGTTTGTCATTTGAAGAATTATTCCTTAACAAA
TGTAACATTTAACATTACAAAAAAGAAAACAGACATAGTTACAAAGAGCAAAGGCAGTAATATTGTTTCT
CTAGCTATAAATAATACAAAAATATAAAAATATATAAAAATAAGTTTTTTGTAGTAATATAAGCTTCTTA
ATACACTACATAAATACATTCAATAACTATCTACCAAGCTACTTACTGTGTAGCTACAACTGTGAAATAA
CTAAAATTCAGTATCAGTTTGGACAAACCACAACTAGAATGCAGTGAAAAAAATGCTTTATTTGTGAAAT
TTGTGATGCTATTGCTTTATTTGTAACCATTATAAGCTGCAATAAACAAGTTAACAACAACAATTGCATT
CATTTTATGTTTCAGGTTCAGGGGGAGGTGTGGGAGGTTTTTTAAAGCAAGTAAAACCTCTACAAATGTG
GTATGGCTGATCAGGCACCGGGCTTGCGGGTCATGCACCAGGTGCGCGGTCCTTCGGGCACCTCGACGTC
GGCGGTGACGGTGAAGCCGAGCCGCTCGTAGAAGGGGAGGTTGCGGGGCGCGGAGGTCTCCAGGAAGGCG
GGCACCCCGGCGCGCTCGGCCGCCTCCACTCCGGGGAGCACGACGGCGCTGCCCAGACCCTTGCCCTGGT
GGTCGGGCGAGACGCCGACGGTGGCCAGGAACCACGCGGGCTCCTTGGGCCGGTGCGGCGCCAGGAGGCC
TTCCATCTGTTGCTGCGCGGCCAGCCGGGAACCGCTCAACTCGGCCATGCGCGGGCCGATCTCGGCGAAC
ACCGCCCCCGCTTCGACGCTCTCCGGCGTGGTCCAGACCGCCACCGCGGCGCCGTCGTCCGCGACCCACA
CCTTGCCGATGTCGAGCCCGACGCGCGTGAGGAAGAGTTCTTGCAGCTCGGTGACCCGCTCGATGTGGCG
GTCCGGATCGACGGTGTGGCGCGTGGCGGGGTAGTCGGCGAACGCGGCGGCGAGGGTGCGTACGGCCCTG
GGGACGTCGTCGCGGGTGGCGAGGCGCACCGTGGGCTTGTACTCGGTCATGGTAAGCTCCGGTGGATCCC
CCTGGGGAGAGAGGTCGGTGATTCGGTCAACGAGGGAGCCGACTGCCGACGTGCGCTCCGGAGGCTTGCA
GAATGCGGAACACCGCGCGGGCAGGAACAGGGCCCACACTACCGCCCCACACCCCGCCTCCCGCACCGCC
CCTTCCCGGCCGCTGCTCTCGGCGCGCCCTGCTGAGCAGCCGCTATTGGCCACAGCCCATCGCGGTCGGC
GCGCTGCCATTGCTCCCTGGCGCTGTCCGTCTGCGAGGGTACTAGTGAGACGTGCGGCTTCCGTTTGTCA
CGTCCGGCACGCCGCGAACCGCAAGGAACCTTCCCGACTTAGGGGCGGAGCAGGAAGCGTCGCCGGGGGG
CCCACAAGGGTAGCGGCGAAGATCCGGGTGACGCTGCGAACGGACGTGAAGAATGTGCGAGACCCAGGGT
CGGCGCCGCTGCGTTTCCCGGAACCACGCCCAGAGCAGCCGCGTCCCTGCGCAAACCCAGGGCTGCCTTG
GAAAAGGCGCAACCCCAA
[55 nt withheld, positions 7065-7119]
GGGGATACCCCCTAGAGCCCCAGCTGGTTCTTTCCGCCTCAGAAGCCATAGAGCCCACCGCATCCCCAGC
ATGCCTGCTATTGTCTTCCCAATCCTCCCCCTTGCTGTCCTGCCCCACCCCACCCCCCAGAATAGAATGA
CACCTACTCAGACAATGCGATGCAATTTCCTCAT
Features (pLannotate 1.2.2; 23 found; start..end, strand, type, name):
    140..181     -  CDS            V5 tag: epitope tag from simian virus 5
    221..1104    -  CDS            HaloTag® (fragment): modified bacterial dehalogenase that forms covalent bonds with chloroalkane derivatives
   1159..1269    -  CDS            TAF1A (fragment): TAF1A_HUMAN - Experimental evidence at protein level: Swiss-Prot protein existence level 1. Component of the transcription factor SL1/TIF-IB complex, which is involved in the assembly of the PIC (pre-initiation complex) during RNA polymerase I-dependent transcription. The rate of PIC formation probably is primarily dependent on the rate of association of SL1/TIF-IB with the rDNA promoter. SL1/TIF-IB is involved in stabilization of nucleolar transcription factor 1/UBTF on rDNA. Formation of SL1/TIF-IB excludes the association of TBP with TFIID subunits. From Homo sapiens (Human).
   1915..1933    -  promoter       T7 promoter: promoter for bacteriophage T7 RNA polymerase
   1936..2093    +  CDS            lacZα (fragment): LacZα fragment of β-galactosidase; lacZ fragment
   2097..2525    +  rep_origin     f1 ori (sequence partly withheld): f1 bacteriophage origin of replication; arrow indicates direction of (+) strand synthesis
   2553..2603    -  misc_feature   bom (fragment): basis of mobility region from pBR322
   2630..2734    +  promoter       AmpR promoter: bla
   2735..3595    +  CDS            AmpR: β-lactamase; bla; confers resistance to ampicillin, carbenicillin, and related antibiotics
   3766..4354    +  rep_origin     ori: high-copy-number ColE1/pMB1/pBR322/pUC origin of replication
   4537..4629    +  CDS            lacI (fragment): lac repressor; lacI; The lac repressor binds to the lac operator to inhibit transcription in E. coli. This inhibition can be relieved by adding lactose or isopropyl-β-D-thiogalactopyranoside (IPTG).
   4642..4663    +  protein_bind   CAP binding site: CAP binding activates transcription in the presence of cAMP. E. coli catabolite activator protein
   4678..4708    +  promoter       lac promoter: promoter for the E. coli lac operon
   4716..4732    +  protein_bind   lac operator: The lac repressor binds to the lac operator to inhibit transcription in E. coli. This inhibition can be relieved by adding lactose or isopropyl-β-D-thiogalactopyranoside (IPTG). lac repressor encoded by lacI
   4774..4792    +  promoter       SP6 promoter: promoter for bacteriophage SP6 RNA polymerase
   4979..5188    +  CDS            C9orf85 (fragment): CI085_HUMAN - Experimental evidence at protein level: Swiss-Prot protein existence level 1. From Homo sapiens (Human).
   5757..5838    -  polyA_signal   SV40 poly(A) signal: SV40 polyadenylation signal
   5861..5937    -  CDS            large T antigen (fragment): large T antigen from SV40 (simian virus 40)
   5937..6536    -  CDS            PuroR: puromycin N-acetyltransferase; pac from Streptomyces alboniger; confers resistance to puromycin
   6558..7058    -  promoter       hPGK promoter: human phosphoglycerate kinase 1 promoter
   7065..7119    -  rep_origin     f1 ori (fragment) (sequence withheld): f1 bacteriophage origin of replication; arrow indicates direction of (+) strand synthesis
   7140..7161    -  promoter       SV40 promoter (fragment): SV40 enhancer and early promoter
   7165..96      -  polyA_signal   bGH poly(A) signal (across the origin): bovine growth hormone polyadenylation signal
