[The description below was written by a language model from this plasmid's Addgene catalogue record and pLannotate feature annotations shown in this document.]
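Description:
pEF1-FRT-HaloTag-TAF1A is catalogued as a mammalian expression plasmid built on the Invitrogen pEF5 backbone. It is intended to express human TAF1A, a subunit of the SL1/TIF-IB complex that helps assemble the RNA polymerase I pre-initiation complex at the rDNA promoter. TAF1A is fused to HaloTag, a modified bacterial dehalogenase that binds chloroalkane ligands covalently, so the fusion can be labelled with fluorescent ligands for imaging. The catalogue gives EF1α as the promoter, an N-terminal HaloTag and puromycin selection in mammalian cells. In E. coli the plasmid is a high-copy construct selected with ampicillin.

The feature table, generated from a 7,293 nt full-sequence record, agrees with this only in part. It confirms AmpR with its promoter, a ColE1/pUC-type origin and an f1 origin. It also confirms a puromycin N-acetyltransferase cassette driven by the human PGK promoter and ended by an SV40 polyadenylation signal. On the minus strand the order is a short TAF1A fragment, a HaloTag fragment, a V5 epitope tag and a bGH polyadenylation signal. That order would place HaloTag downstream of the annotated TAF1A piece, not N-terminal as catalogued.

No EF1α promoter and no FRT site are annotated, and only a small part of TAF1A is recognised. The table also shows elements typical of a general cloning vector: T7 and SP6 promoters, lacZα and lacI fragments, and the lac promoter and operator. A C9orf85 fragment is annotated as well, which the catalogue entry does not explain. The catalogue entry describes the intended design, and the arrangement of the expression cassette should be checked against the sequence. The FRT in the name suggests compatibility with Flp-mediated integration, but the record does not state this.
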