Addgene plasmid #247347: pEF1-FRT-HaloTag-TAF1A
Purpose: Expresses HaloTag-TAF1A
Depositing lab: Kazuhiro Maeshima. Depositing organization: National Institute of Genetics. Publication: Transcriptional suppression of ribosomal DNA with phase separation. Ide S, Imai R, Ochi H, Maeshima K. Sci Adv. 2020 Oct 14;6(42). pii: 6/42/eabb5953. doi: 10.1126/sciadv.abb5953. Print 2020 Oct. PubMed 33055158.
Backbone
  Vector backbone: pEF5
  Backbone manufacturer: Invitrogen, Cat#V602020
  Vector type: Mammalian Expression
  Selectable markers: Puromycin
Growth in bacteria
  Bacterial resistance: Ampicillin, 100 μg/mL
  Growth temperature: 37°C
  Growth strain: DH5alpha
  Copy number: High Copy
Gene/Insert
  Gene/Insert name: TAF1A (TAF1A)
  Species: H. sapiens (human)
  Insert size (bp): 3561
  Entrez Gene: TAF1A (a.k.a. MGC:17061, RAFI48, SL1, TAFI48)
  Promoter: EF1α
  Tag / fusion protein: HaloTag (N terminal on insert)
  Cloning method: Other
  Sequencing primers: 5′ T7 or EF1a
Terms and licenses: Academic/Nonprofit Terms; Industry Terms: Not Available to Industry
How to cite: pEF1-FRT-HaloTag-TAF1A was a gift from Kazuhiro Maeshima (Addgene plasmid # 247347 ; http://n2t.net/addgene:247347 ; RRID:Addgene_247347)
